>Addgene plasmid #117265 | MSCV-Scara3-IRES-BFP | addgene full sequence | sequence record 240212 | Addgene NGS Result
AATGAAAGACCCCACCTGTAGGTTTGGCAAGCTAGCTTAAGTAACGCCATTTTGCAAGGCATGGAAAATA
CATAACTGAGAATAGAGAAGTTCAGATCAAGGTTAGGAACAGAGAGACAGCAGAATATGGGCCAAACAGG
ATATCTGTGGTAAGCAGTTCCTGCCCCGGCTCAGGGCCAAGAACAGATGGTCCCCAGATGCGGTCCCGCC
CTCAGCAGTTTCTAGAGAACCATCAGATGTTTCCAGGGTGCCCCAAGGACCTGAAATGACCCTGTGCCTT
ATTTGAACTAACCAATCAGTTCGCTTCTCGCTTCTGTTCGCGCGCTTCTGCTCCCCGAGCTCAATAAAAG
AGCCCACAACCCCTCACTCGGCGCGCCAGTCCTCCGATAGACTGCGTCGCCCGGGTACCCGTATTCCCAA
TAAAGCCTCTTGCTGTTTGCATCCGAATCGTGGACTCGCTGATCCTTGGGAGGGTCTCCTCAGATTGATT
GACTGCCCACCTCGGGGGTCTTTCATTTGGAGGTTCCACCGAGATTTGGAGACCCCTGCCCAGGGACCAC
CGACCCCCCCGCCGGGAGGTAAGCTGGCCAGCGGTCGTTTCGTGTCTGTCTCTGTCTTTGTGCGTGTTTG
TGCCGGCATCTAATGTTTGCGCCTGCGTCTGTACTAGTTAGCTAACTAGCTCTGTATCTGGCGGACCCGT
GGTGGAACTGACGAGTTCTGAACACCCGGCCGCAACCCTGGGAGACGTCCCAGGGACTTTGGGGGCCGTT
TTTGTGGCCCGACCTGAGGAAGGGAGTCGATGTGGAATCCGACCCCGTCAGGATATGTGGTTCTGGTAGG
AGACGAGAACCTAAAACAGTTCCCGCCTCCGTCTGAATTTTTGCTTTCGGTTTGGAACCGAAGCCGCGCG
TCTTGTCTGCTGCAGCGCTGCAGCATCGTTCTGTGTTGTCTCTGTCTGACTGTGTTTCTGTATTTGTCTG
AAAATTAGGGCCAGACTGTTACCACTCCCTTAAGTTTGACCTTAGGTCACTGGAAAGATGTCGAGCGGAT
CGCTCACAACCAGTCGGTAGATGTCAAGAAGAGACGTTGGGTTACCTTCTGCTCTGCAGAATGGCCAACC
TTTAACGTCGGATGGCCGCGAGACGGCACCTTTAACCGAGACCTCATCACCCAGGTTAAGATCAAGGTCT
TTTCACCTGGCCCGCATGGACACCCAGACCAGGTCCCCTACATCGTGACCTGGGAAGCCTTGGCTTTTGA
CCCCCCTCCCTGGGTCAAGCCCTTTGTACACCCTAAGCCTCCGCCTCCTCTTCCTCCATCCGCCCCGTCT
CTCCCCCTTGAACCTCCTCGTTCGACCCCGCCTCGATCCTCCCTTTATCCAGCCCTCACTCCTTCTCTAG
GCGCCGGAATTCAGATCTTACGTAGCTAGCGGATCTTAACCATGAAAGTGAGATCAGCTGGCAGTGACAG
GGATGTACTTTGCGTCACAGAAGAGGACTTGGCAGGAGAAGATGAGGATATGCCTTCTTTTCCTTGCACC
CAAGAAGGTAGGGCAGGGCCACGCTGTAATAGGTGCCAAAAAAATCTTTCACTCCATACCTCTGTCCGGA
TATTGTACCTGTTCTTGACTCTTCTGTTGGTTGCCGTTGCTGTGCTTGCTAGCCTTGTGTTCCGGAAAGT
CGACAGCCTCAGTGAGGATATCTCTCTCGCCCAGAGTATTTATAATAAGAAGCTGGTCAGTATGCAAGAG
AACTTGCAAGGCCTTGATCCCAAAGCTCTGATAAATTGTTCCTTCTGTCGGGAAGCCGAACAACTCGGAC
AGGAAATTCGAAAAGTCCAGGAAGAGCTTGAGGGCCTGCAGAAAATGCTGCTTGCCCAAGAAGTACAACT
TGATCAAACATCACAAACTCATGAACTTCTCTCCACCCGGAGTTCTCAAATTTCCCAGGAGATGGGCAGC
TGCTCATTTAGCATACACCAAGTAAACCAGTCTCTGGGCCTTTTCCTTGCTCAAGTTAGAGGGTGGCAGG
CTACAACAGCTGGAATGGATATTACTTTGAAAGACCTGACACAAGAGTGCTACGACGTAAAAGCCGCTGT
CCATCAGATCAATTTCACAGTGGGACAAACAGCCGAATGGATACACGGAATACAACGCAAAACCGATGAG
GAAACACTTACATTGCAGAAGATTGTTACTGACTGGCAGAACTATACACGGCTCTTCGGCGGACTCAGGA
CTACCAGCGCAAAGACCGGAGAAATCGTAAAGACTATTCAGACTACACTGGGGGCCTCTAGTCAACGAAT
CTCCCAGAACAGCGAGTCAATGCATGACCTGGTACTGCAAGTGATGGGACTGCAGCTGCAGCTGGACAAC
ATCAGTTCATTCCTCGACGATCATGAAGAGAATATGCATGATCTCCAATACCACACACGGTACGCTCAAA
ATCGAACAGTTGAGCGCTTTGAAAGCCTGGAGGGCCGGATGGCAAGCCACGAAATAGAGATAGGGACAAT
TTTCACTAACATAAATGCTACTGATAATCATGTGCACTCAATGCTGAAATATTTGGATGATGTTCGCCTT
TCTTGCACCCTCGGTTTTCACACTCACGCCGAGGAGTTGTACTATCTGAATAAGTCCGTCAGTCTGATGC
TGGGAACAACTGACCTCCTTAGAGAACGCTTCTCATTGCTCTCCGCAAGGCTCGATTTCAATGTACGGAA
TCTCAGCATGATTATGGAGGAGATGAAGGCAGTGGATACACATCACGGGGAGATCCTGCGGAATGTCACA
GTTATCCGGGGCGTACCAGGTCCACCTGGTCCAAGGGGCCTTAAATGTGATACAGGTGTTAAAGGACCCG
TGGGATCCAGAGGTCCAAAAGGTGACCCAGGGAATCTGGGGCCACCCGGACCCCAGGGTCCTCAAGGACA
GCCAGGGGAGCCTGGCCCAGTAGGGGAGCGAGGCCCCGCTGGGCCTCGAGGGTTTCCCGGACTCAAAGGA
TCCAAAGGCTCTTTCGGGACAGGAGGACCTAGGGGCCAGCCCGGACCAAAGGGCGATGTTGGCCCCCTCG
GTCCCGAGGGCCCCCCTGGCAGCCCCGGTCCTTCAGGGCCTCAGGGGAAACCAGGGATAAGTGGAAAAAC
AGGAAGCCCTGGACAGCGGGGAGCCACTGGACCTAAAGGTGAACCAGGCATCCAAGGGCCTCCTGGGCTT
CCAGGCCCTCCAGGTCCACCAGGGAACCAGAGCCCCTACTGATAGGCTCGAGCGGGATCAATTCCGCCCC
CCCCCTAACGTTACTGGCCGAAGCCGCTTGGAATAAGGCCGGTGTGCGTTTGTCTATATGTTATTTTCCA
CCATATTGCCGTCTTTTGGCAATGTGAGGGCCCGGAAACCTGGCCCTGTCTTCTTGACGAGCATTCCTAG
GGGTCTTTCCCCTCTCGCCAAAGGAATGCAAGGTCTGTTGAATGTCGTGAAGGAAGCAGTTCCTCTGGAA
GCTTCTTGAAGACAAACAACGTCTGTAGCGACCCTTTGCAGGCAGCGGAACCCCCCACCTGGCGACAGGT
GCCTCTGCGGCCAAAAGCCACGTGTATAAGATACACCTGCAAAGGCGGCACAACCCCAGTGCCACGTTGT
GAGTTGGATAGTTGTGGAAAGAGTCAAATGGCTCTCCTCAAGCGTATTCAACAAGGGGCTGAAGGATGCC
CAGAAGGTACCCCATTGTATGGGATCTGATCTGGGGCCTCGGTGCACATGCTTTACATGTGTTTAGTCGA
GGTTAAAAAAACGTCTAGGCCCCCCGAACCACGGGGACGTGGTTTTCCTTTGAAAAACACGATAATACCA
TGGTGAGCAAGGGCGAGGAGCTGTTCACCGGGGTGGTGCCCATCCTGGTCGAGCTGGACGGCGACGTAAA
CGGCCACAAGTTCAGCGTGAGGGGCGAGGGCGAGGGCGATGCCACCAACGGCAAGCTGACCCTGAAGTTC
ATCTGCACCACCGGCAAGCTGCCCGTGCCCTGGCCCACCCTCGTGACCACCCTGAGCCACGGCGTGCAGT
GCTTCGCCCGCTACCCCGACCACATGAAGCAGCACGACTTCTTCAAGTCCGCCATGCCCGAAGGCTACGT
CCAGGAGCGCACCATCTTCTTCAAGGACGACGGCACCTACAAGACCCGCGCCGAGGTGAAGTTCGAGGGC
GACACCCTGGTGAACCGCATCGAGCTGAAGGGCGTCGACTTCAAGGAGGACGGCAACATCCTGGGGCACA
AGCTGGAGTACAACTTCAACAGCCACAACATCTATATCATGGCCGTCAAGCAGAAGAACGGCATCAAGGT
GAACTTCAAGATCCGCCACAACGTGGAGGACGGCAGCGTGCAGCTCGCCGACCACTACCAGCAGAACACC
CCCATCGGCGACGGCCCCGTGCTGCTGCCCGACAGCCACTACCTGAGCACCCAGTCCGTGCTGAGCAAAG
ACCCCAACGAGAAGCGCGATCACATGGTCCTGCTGGAGTTCCGCACCGCCGCCGGGATCACTCTCGGCAT
GGACGAGCTGTACAAGTAAGCGGCCGCGACTCTAGAGTCGACCTGCAGGCATGCAAGCTTCAGGTAGCCG
GCTAACGTTAACAACCGGTACCTCTAGAACTATAGCTAGCATGCGCAAATTTAAAGCGCTGATATCGATA
AAATAAAAGATTTTATTTAGTCTCCAGAAAAAGGGGGGAATGAAAGACCCCACCTGTAGGTTTGGCAAGC
TAGCTTAAGTAACGCCATTTTGCAAGGCATGGAAAATACATAACTGAGAATAGAGAAGTTCAGATCAAGG
TTAGGAACAGAGAGACAGCAGAATATGGGCCAAACAGGATATCTGTGGTAAGCAGTTCCTGCCCCGGCTC
AGGGCCAAGAACAGATGGTCCCCAGATGCGGTCCCGCCCTCAGCAGTTTCTAGAGAACCATCAGATGTTT
CCAGGGTGCCCCAAGGACCTGAAATGACCCTGTGCCTTATTTGAACTAACCAATCAGTTCGCTTCTCGCT
TCTGTTCGCGCGCTTCTGCTCCCCGAGCTCAATAAAAGAGCCCACAACCCCTCACTCGGCGCGCCAGTCC
TCCGATAGACTGCGTCGCCCGGGTACCCGTGTATCCAATAAACCCTCTTGCAGTTGCATCCGACTTGTGG
TCTCGCTGTTCCTTGGGAGGGTCTCCTCTGAGTGATTGACTACCCGTCAGCGGGGGTCTTTCATGGGTAA
CAGTTTCTTGAAGTTGGAGAACAACATTCTGAGGGTAGGAGTCGAATATTAAGTAATCCTGACTCAATTA
GCCACTGTTTTGAATCCACATACTCCAATACTCCTGAAATAGTTCATTATGGACAGCGCAGAAAGAGCTG
GGGAGAATTGTGAAATTGTTATCCGCTCACAATTCCACACAACATACGAGCCGGAAGCATAAAGTGTAAA
GCCTGGGGTGCCTAATGAGTGAGCTAACTCACATTAATTGCGTTGCGCTCACTGCCCGCTTTCCAGTCGG
GAAACCTGTCGTGCCAGCTGCATTAATGAATCGGCCAACGCGCGGGGAGAGGCGGTTTGCGTATTGGGCG
CTCTTCCGCTTCCTCGCTCACTGACTCGCTGCGCTCGGTCGTTCGGCTGCGGCGAGCGGTATCAGCTCAC
TCAAAGGCGGTAATACGGTTATCCACAGAATCAGGGGATAACGCAGGAAAGAACATGTGAGCAAAAGGCC
AGCAAAAGGCCAGGAACCGTAAAAAGGCCGCGTTGCTGGCGTTTTTCCATAGGCTCCGCCCCCCTGACGA
GCATCACAAAAATCGACGCTCAAGTCAGAGGTGGCGAAACCCGACAGGACTATAAAGATACCAGGCGTTT
CCCCCTGGAAGCTCCCTCGTGCGCTCTCCTGTTCCGACCCTGCCGCTTACCGGATACCTGTCCGCCTTTC
TCCCTTCGGGAAGCGTGGCGCTTTCTCATAGCTCACGCTGTAGGTATCTCAGTTCGGTGTAGGTCGTTCG
CTCCAAGCTGGGCTGTGTGCACGAACCCCCCGTTCAGCCCGACCGCTGCGCCTTATCCGGTAACTATCGT
CTTGAGTCCAACCCGGTAAGACACGACTTATCGCCACTGGCAGCAGCCACTGGTAACAGGATTAGCAGAG
CGAGGTATGTAGGCGGTGCTACAGAGTTCTTGAAGTGGTGGCCTAACTACGGCTACACTAGAAGAACAGT
ATTTGGTATCTGCGCTCTGCTGAAGCCAGTTACCTTCGGAAAAAGAGTTGGTAGCTCTTGATCCGGCAAA
CAAACCACCGCTGGTAGCGGTGGTTTTTTTGTTTGCAAGCAGCAGATTACGCGCAGAAAAAAAGGATCTC
AAGAAGATCCTTTGATCTTTTCTACGGGGTCTGACGCTCAGTGGAACGAAAACTCACGTTAAGGGATTTT
GGTCATGAGATTATCAAAAAGGATCTTCACCTAGATCCTTTTAAATTAAAAATGAAGTTTTAAATCAATC
TAAAGTATATATGAGTAAACTTGGTCTGACAGTTACCAATGCTTAATCAGTGAGGCACCTATCTCAGCGA
TCTGTCTATTTCGTTCATCCATAGTTGCCTGACTCCCCGTCGTGTAGATAACTACGATACGGGAGGGCTT
ACCATCTGGCCCCAGTGCTGCAATGATACCGCGAGACCCACGCTCACCGGCTCCAGATTTATCAGCAATA
AACCAGCCAGCCGGAAGGGCCGAGCGCAGAAGTGGTCCTGCAACTTTATCCGCCTCCATCCAGTCTATTA
ATTGTTGCCGGGAAGCTAGAGTAAGTAGTTCGCCAGTTAATAGTTTGCGCAACGTTGTTGCCATTGCTAC
AGGCATCGTGGTGTCACGCTCGTCGTTTGGTATGGCTTCATTCAGCTCCGGTTCCCAACGATCAAGGCGA
GTTACATGATCCCCCATGTTGTGCAAAAAAGCGGTTAGCTCCTTCGGTCCTCCGATCGTTGTCAGAAGTA
AGTTGGCCGCAGTGTTATCACTCATGGTTATGGCAGCACTGCATAATTCTCTTACTGTCATGCCATCCGT
AAGATGCTTTTCTGTGACTGGTGAGTACTCAACCAAGTCATTCTGAGAATAGTGTATGCGGCGACCGAGT
TGCTCTTGCCCGGCGTCAATACGGGATAATACCGCGCCACATAGCAGAACTTTAAAAGTGCTCATCATTG
GAAAACGTTCTTCGGGGCGAAAACTCTCAAGGATCTTACCGCTGTTGAGATCCAGTTCGATGTAACCCAC
TCGTGCACCCAACTGATCTTCAGCATCTTTTACTTTCACCAGCGTTTCTGGGTGAGCAAAAACAGGAAGG
CAAAATGCCGCAAAAAAGGGAATAAGGGCGACACGGAAATGTTGAATACTCATACTCTTCCTTTTTCAAT
ATTATTGAAGCATTTATCAGGGTTATTGTCTCATGAGCGGATACATATTTGAATGTATTTAGAAAAATAA
ACAAATAGGGGTTCCGCGCACATTTCCCCGAAAAGTGCCACCTGACGTCTAAGAAACCATTATTATCATG
ACATTAACCTATAAAAATAGGCGTATCACGAGGCCCTTTCGTCTCGCGCGTTTCGGTGATGACGGTGAAA
ACCTCTGACACATGCAGCTCCCGGAGACGGTCACAGCTTGTCTGTAAGCGGATGCCGGGAGCAGACAAGC
CCGTCAGGGCGCGTCAGCGGGTGTTGGCGGGTGTCGGGGCTGGCTTAACTATGCGGCATCAGAGCAGATT
GTACTGAGAGTGCACCATATGCGGTGTGAAATACCGCACAGATGCGTAAGGAGAAAATACCGCATCAGGC
GCCATTCGCCATTCAGGCTGCGCAACTGTTGGGAAGGGCGATCGGTGCGGGCCTCTTCGCTATTACGCCA
GCTGGCGAAAGGGGGATGTGCTGCAAGGCGATTAAGTTGGGTAACGCCAGGGTTTTCCCAGTCACGACGT
TGTAAAACGACGGCGCAAGGAATGGTGCATGCAAGGAGATGGCGCCCAACAGTCCCCCGGCCACGGGGCC
TGCCACCATACCCACGCCGAAACAAGCGCTCATGAGCCCGAAGTGGCGAGCCCGATCTTCCCCATCGGTG
ATGTCGGCGATATAGGCGCCAGCAACCGCACCTGTGGCGCCGGTGATGCCGGCCACGATGCGTCCGGCGT
AGAGGCGATTAGTCCAATTTGTTAAAGACAGGATATCAGTGGTCCAGGCTCTAGTTTTGACTCAACAATA
TCACCAGCTGAAGCCTATAGAGTACGAGCCATAGATAAAATAAAAGATTTTATTTAGTCTCCAGAAAAAG
GGGGG
Features (pLannotate 1.2.2; 20 found; start..end, strand, type, name):
      1..517     +  LTR            5' LTR: 5' long terminal repeat from murine embryonic stem cell virus
    581..922     +  misc_feature   MESV Ψ: packaging signal of murine embryonic stem cell virus
    989..1405    +  CDS            gag (truncated): truncated Moloney murine leukemia virus (MMLV) gag gene lacking the start codon
   1442..2857    +  CDS            SCARA3 (fragment): SCAR3_HUMAN - Also known as CSR. Experimental evidence at protein level: Swiss-Prot protein existence level 1. Seems to protect cells by scavenging oxidative molecules or harmful products of oxidation. From Homo sapiens (Human).
   3287..3847    +  misc_feature   IRES: internal ribosome entry site (IRES) of the encephalomyocarditis virus (EMCV)
   3850..4569    +  CDS            EBFP2: enhanced blue variant of GFP (Ai et al., 2007) mammalian codon-optimized
   4580..4610    +  misc_feature   MCS (fragment): pUC18/19 multiple cloning site
   4730..5244    +  LTR            3' LTR: 3' long terminal repeat from murine embryonic stem cell virus
   5406..5422    -  protein_bind   lac operator: The lac repressor binds to the lac operator to inhibit transcription in E. coli. This inhibition can be relieved by adding lactose or isopropyl-β-D-thiogalactopyranoside (IPTG). lac repressor encoded by lacI
   5430..5460    -  promoter       lac promoter: promoter for the E. coli lac operon
   5475..5496    -  protein_bind   CAP binding site: CAP binding activates transcription in the presence of cAMP. E. coli catabolite activator protein
   5509..5601    -  CDS            lacI (fragment): lac repressor; lacI; The lac repressor binds to the lac operator to inhibit transcription in E. coli. This inhibition can be relieved by adding lactose or isopropyl-β-D-thiogalactopyranoside (IPTG).
   5784..6372    -  rep_origin     ori: high-copy-number ColE1/pMB1/pBR322/pUC origin of replication
   6543..7403    -  CDS            AmpR: β-lactamase; bla; confers resistance to ampicillin, carbenicillin, and related antibiotics
   7404..7508    -  promoter       AmpR promoter: bla
   7603..7638    +  CDS            rop (fragment): Rop protein, which maintains plasmids at low copy number; rop
   7740..7839    +  misc_feature   bom (fragment): basis of mobility region from pBR322
   7845..7994    -  CDS            lacZα (fragment): LacZα fragment of β-galactosidase; lacZ fragment
   7994..8195    -  CDS            TcR (fragment): tetracycline efflux protein; tet; confers resistance to tetracycline
   8196..8294    +  CDS            env (fragment): murine leukemia virus gPr80 envelope polyprotein precursor; env; proteolytically cleaved into gp70SU and p15TM subunits
