[The description below was written by a language model from this plasmid's Addgene catalogue record and pLannotate feature annotations shown in this document.]
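Description:
MSCV-Scara3-IRES-BFP is a gammaretroviral expression vector built on the pMSCV backbone for overexpressing mouse Scara3 (scavenger receptor class A member 3) in mammalian cells. In bacteria it is maintained through a high-copy ColE1/pUC-type origin and selected with ampicillin via the β-lactamase gene and its own promoter. The rest of the bacterial backbone carries only non-functional remnants of older cloning vectors, including lac promoter/operator elements and fragments of lacI, lacZα, rop, bom, the tetracycline resistance gene and MLV env.

The retroviral cassette is flanked by murine embryonic stem cell virus 5' and 3' long terminal repeats. Downstream of the 5' LTR lie the Ψ packaging signal and a truncated gag segment lacking its start codon, which together promote efficient encapsidation of the genomic RNA when gag, pol and env are supplied in trans by packaging cells. The 5' LTR also serves as the promoter for the payload. It drives a single bicistronic transcript in which the Scara3 coding sequence is followed by an EMCV internal ribosome entry site and EBFP2, so blue fluorescence marks transduced cells that express the insert. The automated annotation labels the insert as a fragment matching human SCARA3, which reflects a homology hit. The catalogue states that the insert is mouse, and sequencing found a G469C variant relative to the reference protein, which the depositor does not expect to affect function.

No mammalian drug selection marker is annotated, so BFP fluorescence is the means of identifying or sorting transduced cells. The associated work concerns CRISPR screens of T helper cell activation and differentiation, though the record does not describe the specific experiments in which this plasmid was used.
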