Addgene plasmid #117265: MSCV-Scara3-IRES-BFP
Purpose: Retroviral overexpression of Scara3
Depositing lab: Sarah Teichmann. Depositing organization: Wellcome Sanger Institute. Publication: Genome-wide CRISPR Screens in T Helper Cells Reveal Pervasive Crosstalk between Activation and Differentiation. Henriksson J, Chen X, Gomes T, Ullah U, Meyer KB, Miragaia R, Duddy G, Pramanik J, Yusa K, Lahesmaa R, Teichmann SA. Cell. 2019 Jan 7. pii: S0092-8674(18)31569-1. doi: 10.1016/j.cell.2018.11.044. PubMed 30639098.
Backbone
  Vector backbone: pMSCV
  Vector type: Mammalian Expression, Retroviral
Growth in bacteria
  Bacterial resistance: Ampicillin, 100 μg/mL
  Growth temperature: 37°C
  Growth strain: NEB Stable
  Copy number: High Copy
Gene/Insert
  Gene/Insert name: Scara3
  Species: M. musculus (mouse)
  Mutation: See depositor comments below.
  Entrez Gene: Scara3 (a.k.a. APC7, C130058N24Rik, CSR, CSR1, MSLR1, MSRL1)
  Promoter: LTR
  Cloning method: Gibson Cloning
  Sequencing primers: 5′ CTTGAACCTCCTCGTTCGAC
Terms and licenses: Academic/Nonprofit Terms; Industry Terms: Not Available to Industry
Depositor comments: Addgene NGS results identified a G469C variant compared to the NCBI referense [NP_766192.1]. Plasmid should function as described in the associated publication.
How to cite: MSCV-Scara3-IRES-BFP was a gift from Sarah Teichmann (Addgene plasmid # 117265 ; http://n2t.net/addgene:117265 ; RRID:Addgene_117265)
